>Addgene plasmid #99226 | pRSET-pr-mEos4b (mEosFP4b-V69T) | addgene full sequence | sequence record 197024 | Addgene NGS Result
TAATACGACTCACTATAGGGAGACCACAACGGTTTCCCTCTAGAAATAATTTTGTTTAACTTTAAGAAGG
AGATATACATATGCGGGGTTCTCATCATCATCATCATCATGGTATGGCTAGCATGACTGGTGGACAGCAA
ATGGGTCGGGATCTGTACGACGATGACGATAAGGATCGATGGGGATCCATGGTGAGTGCGATTAAGCCAG
ACATGAGGATCAAACTCCGTATGGAAGGCAACGTAAACGGGCACCACTTTGTGATCGACGGAGATGGTAC
AGGCAAGCCTTATGAGGGAAAACAGACCATGGATCTTGAAGTCAAAGAGGGCGGACCTCTGCCTTTTGCC
TTTGATATCCTGACCACTGCATTCCATTACGGCAACAGGGTATTCACCAAATATCCAGACAACATACAAG
ACTATTTTAAGCAGTCGTTTCCTAAGGGGTATTCGTGGGAACGAAGCTTGACTTTCGAAGACGGGGGCAT
TTGCAATGCCAGAAACGACATAACAATGGAAGGGGACACTTTCTATAATAAAGTTCGATTTTATGGTACC
AACTTTCCCGCCAATGGTCCAGTTATGCAGAAGAAGACGCTGAAATGGGAGCCCTCCACTGAGAAAATGT
ATGTGCGTGATGGAGTGCTGACGGGTGATATTGAGATGGCTTTGTTGCTTGAAGGAAATGCCCATTACCG
ATGTGACTTCAGAACTACTTACAAAGCTAAGGAGAAGGGTGTCAAGTTACCAGGCGCCCACTTTGTGGAC
CACGCCATTGAGATTTTAAGCCATGACAAAGATTACAACAAGGTTAAGCTGTATGAGCATGCTGTTGCTC
ATTCTGGATTGCCTGACAATGCCAGACGATAAGAATTCGAAGCTTGATCCGGCTGCTAACAAAGCCCGAA
AGGAAGCTGAGTTGGCTGCTGCCACCGCTGAGCAATAACTAGCATAACCCCTTGGGGCCTCTAAACGGGT
CTTGAGGGGTTTTTTGCTGAAAGGAGGAACTATATCCGGATCTGGCGTAATAGCGAAGAGGCCCGCACCG
ATCGCCCTTCCCAACAGTTGCGCAGCCTGAATGGCGAATGGG
[124 nt withheld, positions 1093-1216]
C
[91 nt withheld, positions 1218-1308]
A
[49 nt withheld, positions 1310-1358]
CCTTTGACGTTGGAGTCCACGTTCTTT
[37 nt withheld, positions 1386-1422]
ACCCTATCTCGGTCTATTCTTTTGATTTATAAGGGATTTTGCCGATTTCGGCCTATTGGTTAAAAAATGA
GCTGATTTAACAAAAATTTAACGCGAATTTTAACAAAATATTAACGCTTACAATTTAGGTGGCACTTTTC
GGGGAAATGTGCGCGGAACCCCTATTTGTTTATTTTTCTAAATACATTCAAATATGTATCCGCTCATGAG
ACAATAACCCTGATAAATGCTTCAATAATATTGAAAAAGGAAGAGTATGAGTATTCAACATTTCCGTGTC
GCCCTTATTCCCTTTTTTGCGGCATTTTGCCTTCCTGTTTTTGCTCACCCAGAAACGCTGGTGAAAGTAA
AAGATGCTGAAGATCAGTTGGGTGCACGAGTGGGTTACATCGAACTGGATCTCAACAGCGGTAAGATCCT
TGAGAGTTTTCGCCCCGAAGAACGTTTTCCAATGATGAGCACTTTTAAAGTTCTGCTATGTGGCGCGGTA
TTATCCCGTATTGACGCCGGGCAAGAGCAACTCGGTCGCCGCATACACTATTCTCAGAATGACTTGGTTG
AGTACTCACCAGTCACAGAAAAGCATCTTACGGATGGCATGACAGTAAGAGAATTATGCAGTGCTGCCAT
AACCATGAGTGATAACACTGCGGCCAACTTACTTCTGACAACGATCGGAGGACCGAAGGAGCTAACCGCT
TTTTTGCACAACATGGGGGATCATGTAACTCGCCTTGATCGTTGGGAACCGGAGCTGAATGAAGCCATAC
CAAACGACGAGCGTGACACCACGATGCCTGTAGCAATGGCAACAACGTTGCGCAAACTATTAACTGGCGA
ACTACTTACTCTAGCTTCCCGGCAACAATTAATAGACTGGATGGAGGCGGATAAAGTTGCAGGACCACTT
CTGCGCTCGGCCCTTCCGGCTGGCTGGTTTATTGCTGATAAATCTGGAGCCGGTGAGCGTGGGTCTCGCG
GTATCATTGCAGCACTGGGGCCAGATGGTAAGCCCTCCCGTATCGTAGTTATCTACACGACGGGGAGTCA
GGCAACTATGGATGAACGAAATAGACAGATCGCTGAGATAGGTGCCTCACTGATTAAGCATTGGTAACTG
TCAGACCAAGTTTACTCATATATACTTTAGATTGATTTAAAACTTCATTTTTAATTTAAAAGGATCTAGG
TGAAGATCCTTTTTGATAATCTCATGACCAAAATCCCTTAACGTGAGTTTTCGTTCCACTGAGCGTCAGA
CCCCGTAGAAAAGATCAAAGGATCTTCTTGAGATCCTTTTTTTCTGCGCGTAATCTGCTGCTTGCAAACA
AAAAAACCACCGCTACCAGCGGTGGTTTGTTTGCCGGATCAAGAGCTACCAACTCTTTTTCCGAAGGTAA
CTGGCTTCAGCAGAGCGCAGATACCAAATACTGTTCTTCTAGTGTAGCCGTAGTTAGGCCACCACTTCAA
GAACTCTGTAGCACCGCCTACATACCTCGCTCTGCTAATCCTGTTACCAGTGGCTGCTGCCAGTGGCGAT
AAGTCGTGTCTTACCGGGTTGGACTCAAGACGATAGTTACCGGATAAGGCGCAGCGGTCGGGCTGAACGG
GGGGTTCGTGCACACAGCCCAGCTTGGAGCGAACGACCTACACCGAACTGAGATACCTACAGCGTGAGCT
ATGAGAAAGCGCCACGCTTCCCGAAGGGAGAAAGGCGGACAGGTATCCGGTAAGCGGCAGGGTCGGAACA
GGAGAGCGCACGAGGGAGCTTCCAGGGGGAAACGCCTGGTATCTTTATAGTCCTGTCGGGTTTCGCCACC
TCTGACTTGAGCGTCGATTTTTGTGATGCTCGTCAGGGGGGCGGAGCCTATGGAAAAACGCCAGCAACGC
GGCCTTTTTACGGTTCCTGGCCTTTTGCTGGCCTTTTGCTCACATGTTCTTTCCTGCGTTATCCCCTGAT
TCTGTGGATAACCGTATTACCGCCTTTGAGTGAGCTGATACCGCTCGCCGCAGCCGAACGACCGAGCGCA
GCGAGTCAGTGAGCGAGGAAGCGGAAGAGCGCCCAATACGCAAACCGCCTCTCCCCGCGCGTTGGCCGAT
TCATTAATGCAGGATCTCGATCCCGCGAAAT
Features (pLannotate 1.2.2; 14 found; start..end, strand, type, name):
      1..19      +  promoter       T7 promoter: promoter for bacteriophage T7 RNA polymerase
     51..73      +  RBS            RBS: efficient ribosome binding site from bacteriophage T7 gene 10 (Olins and Rangwala, 1989)
     93..113     +  CDS            capTEV™ (fragment): composite tag for in vivo biotinylation, TEV protease cleavage, and 6xHis tagging
    114..146     +  CDS            T7 tag (gene 10 leader): leader peptide from bacteriophage T7 gene 10 promotes efficient translation in E. coli
    150..173     +  CDS            Xpress™ tag: Xpress™ epitope tag, including an enterokinase recognition and cleavage site
    189..872     +  CDS            mEos4b: fixation-resistant truly monomeric green-to-red photoswitchable fluorescent protein (Paez-Segala et al., 2015) derived from mEos2
    892..941     +  CDS            SET1 (fragment): solubility-enhancement tag derived from T7 phage gene 10B
    949..996     +  terminator     T7 terminator: transcription terminator for bacteriophage T7 RNA polymerase
   1022..1088    +  CDS            lacZα (fragment): LacZα fragment of β-galactosidase; lacZ fragment
   1093..1521    +  rep_origin     f1 ori (sequence partly withheld): f1 bacteriophage origin of replication; arrow indicates direction of (+) strand synthesis
   1574..1678    +  promoter       AmpR promoter: bla
   1679..2539    +  CDS            AmpR: β-lactamase; bla; confers resistance to ampicillin, carbenicillin, and related antibiotics
   2710..3298    +  rep_origin     ori: high-copy-number ColE1/pMB1/pBR322/pUC origin of replication
   3481..3534    +  CDS            lacI (fragment): lac repressor; lacI; The lac repressor binds to the lac operator to inhibit transcription in E. coli. This inhibition can be relieved by adding lactose or isopropyl-β-D-thiogalactopyranoside (IPTG).
