[The description below was written by a language model from this plasmid's Addgene catalogue record and pLannotate feature annotations shown in this document.]
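Description:
pRSET-pr-mEos4b is a high-copy bacterial expression plasmid built on the pRSET backbone for producing the photoconvertible fluorescent protein pr-mEos4b in E. coli. It replicates from a ColE1/pUC-type origin and is selected with ampicillin through the β-lactamase (AmpR) gene under its own promoter. An f1 phage origin is also present, which in principle allows single-stranded DNA production. The catalogue lists a total size of 3,606 bp, whereas the sequenced record used for annotation is 3,553 nt. Short annotated matches to lacZα, lacI and a gene 10B-derived solubility tag are fragments, most likely backbone remnants rather than functional elements.

The 684 bp synthetic insert was cloned between BamHI and EcoRI sites, both retained, and sits downstream of a T7 promoter and the phage T7 gene 10 ribosome binding site, with a T7 terminator following the coding region. Expression therefore depends on a host that supplies T7 RNA polymerase. Upstream of the fluorescent protein, the annotated N-terminal leader comprises a short fragment matching the His-tag portion of a composite tag, the T7 gene 10 leader peptide that promotes efficient translation, and the Xpress epitope with its enterokinase cleavage site. These should allow affinity purification, immunodetection and tag removal.

The insert is mEos4b, a fixation-resistant monomeric green-to-red photoconvertible protein derived from mEos2, carrying the V69T substitution. According to the record, this mutation makes the protein capable of primed conversion. The plasmid is intended for bacterial production of this variant, and the associated work concerns engineering photoconvertible proteins for dual-color fluorescence nanoscopy.
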