Addgene plasmid #99226: pRSET-pr-mEos4b (mEosFP4b-V69T)
Purpose: Bacterial expression of the primed conversion capable protein pr-mEos4b (mEos4b-V69T).
Depositing lab: Periklis Pantazis. Depositing organization: ETH Zurich (Swiss Federal Institute of Technology). Publication: Rational Engineering of Photoconvertible Fluorescent Proteins for Dual-Color Fluorescence Nanoscopy Enabled by a Triplet-State Mechanism of Primed Conversion. Mohr MA, Kobitski AY, Sabater LR, Nienhaus K, Obara CJ, Lippincott-Schwartz J, Nienhaus GU, Pantazis P. Angew Chem Int Ed Engl. 2017 Jun 29. doi: 10.1002/anie.201706121. PubMed 28661566.
Backbone
  Vector backbone: pRSET
  Backbone size w/o insert (bp): 2922
  Total vector size (bp): 3606
  Vector type: Bacterial Expression
Growth in bacteria
  Bacterial resistance: Ampicillin, 100 μg/mL
  Growth temperature: 37°C
  Growth strain: DH5alpha
  Copy number: High Copy
Gene/Insert
  Gene/Insert name: pr-mEos4b (alt name: prmEos4b, mEos4b-V69T)
  Species: Synthetic
  Insert size (bp): 684
  Mutation: V69T for primed conversion applications
  Promoter: T7
  Cloning method: Restriction Enzyme; 5′ cloning site BamH1 (not destroyed); 3′ cloning site EcoR1 (not destroyed)
  Sequencing primers: 5′ GGCCGATTCATTAATGC; 3′ GCTAGTTATTGCTCAGCGG
Terms and licenses: Academic/Nonprofit Terms; Industry Terms: Not Available to Industry
How to cite: pRSET-pr-mEos4b (mEosFP4b-V69T) was a gift from Periklis Pantazis (Addgene plasmid # 99226 ; http://n2t.net/addgene:99226 ; RRID:Addgene_99226)
